>Addgene plasmid #195798 | pENTR223-BFLF2 | addgene full sequence | sequence record 385242 | Addgene NGS Result
CTTTCCTGCGTTATCCCCTGATTCTGTGGATAACCGTATTACCGCCTTTGAGTGAGCTGATACCGCTCGC
CGCAGCCGAACGACCGAGCGCAGCGAGTCAGTGAGCGAGGAAGCGGAAGAGCGCCCAATACGCAAACCGC
CTCTCCCCGCGCGTTGGCCGATTCATTAATGCAGCTGGCACGACAGGTTTCCCGACTGGAAAGCGGGCAG
TGAGCGCAACGCAATTAATACGCGTACCGCTAGCCAGGAAGAGTTTGTAGAAACGCAAAAAGGCCATCCG
TCAGGATGGCCTTCTGCTTAGTTTGATGCCTGGCAGTTTATGGCGGGCGTCCTGCCCGCCACCCTCCGGG
CCGTTGCTTCACAACGTTCAAATCCGCTCCCGGCGGATTTGTCCTACTCAGGAGAGCGTTCACCGACAAA
CAACAGATAAAACGAAAGGCCCAGTCTTCCGACTGAGCCTTTCGTTTTATTTGATGCCTGGCAGTTCCCT
ACTCTCGCGTTAACGCTAGCATGGATGTTTTCCCAGTCACGACGTTGTAAAACGACGGCCAGTCTTAAGC
TCGGGCCCCAAATAATGATTTTATTTTGACTGATAGTGACCTGTTCGTTGCAACAAATTGATGAGCAATG
CTTTTTTATAATGCCAACTTTGTACAAAAAAGTTGGCATGGCCCCGGTCACCCCAGATGCCGTGAATGCA
CGCCAACAGCGACCGGCAGATCCCGCATTGCGCCGCCTAATGCATCCGCACCACAGAAACTACACGGCCT
CAAAGGCCTCGGCGCATAGCGTGAAGTCGGTGTCCAGGTGTGGAAAATCTCGCTCAGAGCTGGGAAGAAT
GGAAAGGGTTGGCAGTGTGGCCCGATCAATATGTTCCCGGCACACCAGACATGGTGTAGACAGATCCCAT
TTTTCACTACGGGACTTCTTCAGGGGAATCTCTGCCAACTTTGAGCTGGGCAAAGATTTTCTGCGTGAGA
TGAACACCCCCATACATGTCTCAGAGGCCGTGTTTCTCCCACTGTCACTGTGCACTCTCTCCCCCGGGCG
CTGCCTTCGCCTGTCTCCCTTCGGCCACAGCCTGACTCTGGGGTCTCACTGCGAGATCTGCATCAATAGG
TCCCAGGTTCATGTGCCTCAGGAGTTTAGCTCCACCCAGCTCTCCTTCTTCAACAATGTCCACAAGATAA
TACCCAACAAGACCTTCTATGTGTCTCTGCTCAGCAGCTCTCCCAGTGCAGTAAAGGCTGGACTTTCCCA
ACCCAGCCTTCTCTACGCTTACCTGGTCACCGGACACTTTTGTGGCACCATCTGCCCCATCTTCAGCACA
AATGGAAAAGGGCGCCTAATCATGCATCTCCTGCTCCAGGGCACCTCCCTTCACATCCCAGAGACCTGCT
TGAAACTGTTATGTGAAAACATAGGCCCCACCTACGAGCTGGCCGTGGACCTAGTAGGGGACGCCTTCTG
CATAAAGGTCAGCCCCAGAGACACAGTATATGAGAAGGCTGTCAATGTCGACGAAGATGCCATCTACGAG
GCCATCAAGGACCTGGAATGTGGGGATGAGCTGCGCCTACAGATCATCAACTATACCCAGCTCATTTTGG
AAAATAAACAGCCAACTTTCTTGTACAAAGTTGGCATTATAAGAAAGCATTGCTTATCAATTTGTTGCAA
CGAACAGGTCACTATCAGTCAAAATAAAATCATTATTTGCCATCCAGCTGATATCCCCTATAGTGAGTCG
TATTACATGGTCATAGCTGTTTCCTGGCAGCTCTGGCCCGTGTCTCAAAATCTCTGATGTTACATTGCAC
AAGATAAAAATATATCATCATGCCTCCTCTAGACCAGCCAGGACAGAAATGCCTCGACTTCGCTGCTACC
CAAGGTTGCCGGGTGACGCACACCGTGGAAACGGATGAAGGCACGAACCCAGTGGACATAAGCCTGTTCG
GTTCGTAAGCTGTAATGCAAGTAGCGTATGCGCTCACGCAACTGGTCCAGAACCTTGACCGAACGCAGCG
GTGGTAACGGCGCAGTGGCGGTTTTCATGGCTTGTTATGACTGTTTTTTTGGGGTACAGTCTATGCCTCG
GGCATCCAAGCAGCAAGCGCGTTACGCCGTGGGTCGATGTTTGATGTTATGGAGCAGCAACGATGTTACG
CAGCAGGGCAGTCGCCCTAAAACAAAGTTAAACATTATGAGGGAAGCGGTGATCGCCGAAGTATCGACTC
AACTATCAGAGGTAGTTGGCGTCATCGAGCGCCATCTCGAACCGACGTTGCTGGCCGTACATTTGTACGG
CTCCGCAGTGGATGGCGGCCTGAAGCCACACAGTGATATTGATTTGCTGGTTACGGTGACCGTAAGGCTT
GATGAAACAACGCGGCGAGCTTTGATCAACGACCTTTTGGAAACTTCGGCTTCCCCTGGAGAGAGCGAGA
TTCTCCGCGCTGTAGAAGTCACCATTGTTGTGCACGACGACATCATTCCGTGGCGTTATCCAGCTAAGCG
CGAACTGCAATTTGGAGAATGGCAGCGCAATGACATTCTTGCAGGTATCTTCGAGCCAGCCACGATCGAC
ATTGATCTGGCTATCTTGCTGACAAAAGCAAGAGAACATAGCGTTGCCTTGGTAGGTCCAGCGGCGGAGG
AACTCTTTGATCCGGTTCCTGAACAGGATCTATTTGAGGCGCTAAATGAAACCTTAACGCTATGGAACTC
GCCGCCCGACTGGGCTGGCGATGAGCGAAATGTAGTGCTTACGTTGTCCCGCATTTGGTACAGCGCAGTA
ACCGGCAAAATCGCGCCGAAGGATGTCGCTGCCGACTGGGCAATGGAGCGCCTGCCGGCCCAGTATCAGC
CCGTCATACTTGAAGCTAGACAGGCTTATCTTGGACAAGAAGAAGATCGCTTGGCCTCGCGCGCAGATCA
GTTGGAAGAATTTGTCCACTACGTGAAAGGCGAGATCACCAAGGTAGTCGGCAAATAACCCTCGAGCCAC
CCATGACCAAAATCCCTTAACGTGAGTTACGCGTCGTTCCACTGAGCGTCAGACCCCGTAGAAAAGATCA
AAGGATCTTCTTGAGATCCTTTTTTTCTGCGCGTAATCTGCTGCTTGCAAACAAAAAAACCACCGCTACC
AGCGGTGGTTTGTTTGCCGGATCAAGAGCTACCAACTCTTTTTCCGAAGGTAACTGGCTTCAGCAGAGCG
CAGATACCAAATACTGTTCTTCTAGTGTAGCCGTAGTTAGGCCACCACTTCAAGAACTCTGTAGCACCGC
CTACATACCTCGCTCTGCTAATCCTGTTACCAGTGGCTGCTGCCAGTGGCGATAAGTCGTGTCTTACCGG
GTTGGACTCAAGACGATAGTTACCGGATAAGGCGCAGCGGTCGGGCTGAACGGGGGGTTCGTGCACACAG
CCCAGCTTGGAGCGAACGACCTACACCGAACTGAGATACCTACAGCGTGAGCTATGAGAAAGCGCCACGC
TTCCCGAAGGGAGAAAGGCGGACAGGTATCCGGTAAGCGGCAGGGTCGGAACAGGAGAGCGCACGAGGGA
GCTTCCAGGGGGAAACGCCTGGTATCTTTATAGTCCTGTCGGGTTTCGCCACCTCTGACTTGAGCGTCGA
TTTTTGTGATGCTCGTCAGGGGGGCGGAGCCTATGGAAAAACGCCAGCAACGCGGCCTTTTTACGGTTCC
TGGCCTTTTGCTGGCCTTTTGCTCACATGTT
Features (pLannotate 1.2.2; 12 found; start..end, strand, type, name):
    121..213     +  CDS            lacI (fragment): lac repressor; lacI; The lac repressor binds to the lac operator to inhibit transcription in E. coli. This inhibition can be relieved by adding lactose or isopropyl-β-D-thiogalactopyranoside (IPTG).
    268..295     -  terminator     rrnB T2 terminator: transcription terminator T2 from the E. coli rrnB gene
    427..470     +  terminator     rrnB T1 terminator: Escherichia coli rrnB; transcription terminator T1 from the E. coli rrnB gene
    517..553     -  CDS            lacZα (fragment): LacZα fragment of β-galactosidase; lacZ fragment
    570..665     +  protein_bind   attL3: mutant version of attL; recombination site for the Gateway® LR reaction LR Clonase™
    668..1621    +  CDS            NEC1: NEC1_EBVB9 - Experimental evidence at protein level: Swiss-Prot protein existence level 1. Plays an essential role in virion nuclear egress, the first step of virion release from infected cell. Within the host nucleus, NEC1 interacts with the newly formed capsid through the vertexes and directs it to the inner nuclear membrane by associating with NEC2. Induces the budding of the capsid at the inner nuclear membrane as well as its envelopment into the perinuclear space. There, the NEC1/NEC2 complex promotes the fusion of the enveloped capsid with the outer nuclear membrane and the subsequent re
   1623..1718    -  protein_bind   attL3: mutant version of attL; recombination site for the Gateway® LR reaction LR Clonase™
   1737..1755    -  promoter       T7 promoter: promoter for bacteriophage T7 RNA polymerase
   1945..1968    +  promoter       Pc promoter (fragment): intI1 (promoter lies within the coding sequence); class 1 integron promoter
   2144..2200    +  CDS            GmR (fragment): gentamycin acetyltransferase; aacC1; confers resistance to gentamycin
   2207..2998    +  CDS            SmR: aminoglycoside adenylyltransferase (Murphy, 1985); aadA; confers resistance to spectinomycin and streptomycin
   3091..3679    +  rep_origin     ori: high-copy-number ColE1/pMB1/pBR322/pUC origin of replication
