[The description below was written by a language model from this plasmid's Addgene catalogue record and pLannotate feature annotations shown in this document.]
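Description:
pENTR223-BFLF2 is a Gateway entry clone built on the Invitrogen pENTR223.1 backbone, carrying the Epstein-Barr virus BFLF2 open reading frame. It is a small bacterial plasmid (the sequenced record is about 3.7 kb) maintained at high copy in E. coli through a ColE1/pUC-type origin. Selection is with spectinomycin, conferred by an aadA aminoglycoside adenylyltransferase gene (SmR). Upstream of this marker lie a fragment of the class 1 integron Pc promoter and a short remnant of a gentamicin resistance gene, both apparently left over from the integron-derived cassette.

The insert is annotated as NEC1, the EBV nuclear egress complex component. This protein associates with newly formed capsids, partners with NEC2 at the inner nuclear membrane, and drives capsid budding out of the nucleus. The coding sequence of roughly 950 bp is flanked on both sides by Gateway attL-type recombination sites. The annotation software labels both as attL3 in opposite orientations, so the record does not clearly resolve which attL variants are present. These sites allow LR Clonase-mediated transfer of the ORF into attR-containing destination vectors.

The entry clone has no promoter positioned to express the insert. A T7 promoter sits just outside the downstream att site, pointing back toward the insert on the opposite strand, and rrnB T1 and T2 terminators upstream insulate the cassette from read-through transcription. Short lacI and lacZα fragments are backbone remnants. The plasmid serves as a shuttle source of BFLF2 for building expression constructs, and the associated work concerned mapping EBV–EBV and EBV–human protein interactions.
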