Addgene plasmid #195798: pENTR223-BFLF2
Purpose: Gateway Entry Clone of Epstein-Barr virus BFLF2
Depositing lab: Eric Johannsen. Depositing organization: Brigham and Women's Hospital. Publication: Epstein-Barr virus and virus human protein interaction maps. Calderwood MA, Venkatesan K, Xing L, Chase MR, Vazquez A, Holthaus AM, Ewence AE, Li N, Hirozane-Kishikawa T, Hill DE, Vidal M, Kieff E, Johannsen E. Proc Natl Acad Sci U S A. 2007 May 1;104(18):7606-11. doi: 10.1073/pnas.0702332104. Epub 2007 Apr 19. PubMed 17446270.
Backbone
  Vector backbone: pENTR223.1
  Backbone manufacturer: Invitrogen
  Backbone size w/o insert (bp): 2875
  Vector type: Gateway Entry Vector
Growth in bacteria
  Bacterial resistance: Spectinomycin, 50 μg/mL
  Growth temperature: 37°C
  Growth strain: DH5alpha
  Copy number: High Copy
Gene/Insert
  Gene/Insert name: BFLF2
  Species: Epstein-Barr virus
  Entrez Gene: BFLF2 (a.k.a. HHV4_BFLF2)
  Cloning method: Gateway Cloning
Terms and licenses: Academic/Nonprofit Terms; Industry Terms: Not Available to Industry
How to cite: pENTR223-BFLF2 was a gift from Eric Johannsen (Addgene plasmid # 195798 ; http://n2t.net/addgene:195798 ; RRID:Addgene_195798)
